>Addgene plasmid #78055 | AURKC gRNA (BRDN0001487140) | addgene full sequence | sequence record 188906 | Addgene Assembled Sequence
CCCGGGTGCAAAGATGGATAAAGTTTTAAACAGAGAGGAATCTTTGCAGCTAATGGACCTTCTAGGTCTT
GAAAGGAGTGGGAATTGGCTCCGGTGCCCGTCAGTGGGCAGAGCGCACATCGCCCACAGTCCCCGAGAAG
TTGGGGGGAGGGGTCGGCAATTGATCCGGTGCCTAGAGAAGGTGGCGCGGGGTAAACTGGGAAAGTGATG
TCGTGTACTGGCTCCGCCTTTTTCCCGAGGGTGGGGGAGAACCGTATATAAGTGCAGTAGTCGCCGTGAA
CGTTCTTTTTCGCAACGGGTTTGCCGCCAGAACACAGGTAAGTGCCGTGTGTGGTTCCCGCGGGCCTGGC
CTCTTTACGGGTTATGGCCCTTGCGTGCCTTGAATTACTTCCACCTGGCTGCAGTACGTGATTCTTGATC
CCGAGCTTCGGGTTGGAAGTGGGTGGGAGAGTTCGAGGCCTTGCGCTTAAGGAGCCCCTTCGCCTCGTGC
TTGAGTTGAGGCCTGGCCTGGGCGCTGGGGCCGCCGCGTGCGAATCTGGTGGCACCTTCGCGCCTGTCTC
GCTGCTTTCGATAAGTCTCTAGCCATTTAAAATTTTTGATGACCTGCTGCGACGCTTTTTTTCTGGCAAG
ATAGTCTTGTAAATGCGGGCCAAGATCTGCACACTGGTATTTCGGTTTTTGGGGCCGCGGGCGGCGACGG
GGCCCGTGCGTCCCAGCGCACATGTTCGGCGAGGCGGGGCCTGCGAGCGCGGCCACCGAGAATCGGACGG
GGGTAGTCTCAAGCTGGCCGGCCTGCTCTGGTGCCTGGCCTCGCGCCGCCGTGTATCGCCCCGCCCTGGG
CGGCAAGGCTGGCCCGGTCGGCACCAGTTGCGTGAGCGGAAAGATGGCCGCTTCCCGGCCCTGCTGCAGG
GAGCTCAAAATGGAGGACGCGGCGCTCGGGAGAGCGGGCGGGTGAGTCACCCACACAAAGGAAAAGGGCC
TTTCCGTCCTCAGCCGTCGCTTCATGTGACTCCACGGAGTACCGGGCGCCGTCCAGGCACCTCGATTAGT
TCTCGAGCTTTTGGAGTACGTCGTCTTTAGGTTGGGGGGAGGGGTTTTATGCGATGGAGTTTCCCCACAC
TGAGTGGGTGGAGACTGAAGTTAGGCCAGCTTGGCACTTGATGTAATTCTCCTTGGAATTTGCCCTTTTT
GAGTTTGGATCTTGGTTCATTCTCAAGCCTCAGACAGTGGTTCAAAGTTTTTTTCTTCCATTTCAGGTGT
CGTGACGTACGGCCACCATGACCGAGTACAAGCCCACGGTGCGCCTCGCCACCCGCGACGACGTCCCCAG
GGCCGTACGCACCCTCGCCGCCGCGTTCGCCGACTACCCCGCCACGCGCCACACCGTCGATCCGGACCGC
CACATCGAGCGGGTCACCGAGCTGCAAGAACTCTTCCTCACGCGCGTCGGGCTCGACATCGGCAAGGTGT
GGGTCGCGGACGACGGCGCCGCCGTGGCGGTCTGGACCACGCCGGAGAGCGTCGAAGCGGGGGCGGTGTT
CGCCGAGATCGGCCCGCGCATGGCCGAGTTGAGCGGTTCCCGGCTGGCCGCGCAGCAACAGATGGAAGGC
CTCCTGGCGCCGCACCGGCCCAAGGAGCCCGCGTGGTTCCTGGCCACCGTCGGAGTCTCGCCCGACCACC
AGGGCAAGGGTCTGGGCAGCGCCGTCGTGCTCCCCGGAGTGGAGGCGGCCGAGCGCGCCGGGGTGCCCGC
CTTCCTGGAGACCTCCGCGCCCCGCAACCTCCCCTTCTACGAGCGGCTCGGCTTCACCGTCACCGCCGAC
GTCGAGGTGCCCGAAGGACCGCGCACCTGGTGCATGACCCGCAAGCCCGGTGCCTGAACGCGTTAAGTCG
ACAATCAACCTCTGGATTACAAAATTTGTGAAAGATTGACTGGTATTCTTAACTATGTTGCTCCTTTTAC
GCTATGTGGATACGCTGCTTTAATGCCTTTGTATCATGCTATTGCTTCCCGTATGGCTTTCATTTTCTCC
TCCTTGTATAAATCCTGGTTGCTGTCTCTTTATGAGGAGTTGTGGCCCGTTGTCAGGCAACGTGGCGTGG
TGTGCACTGTGTTTGCTGACGCAACCCCCACTGGTTGGGGCATTGCCACCACCTGTCAGCTCCTTTCCGG
GACTTTCGCTTTCCCCCTCCCTATTGCCACGGCGGAACTCATCGCCGCCTGCCTTGCCCGCTGCTGGACA
GGGGCTCGGCTGTTGGGCACTGACAATTCCGTGGTGTTGTCGGGGAAATCATCGTCCTTTCCTTGGCTGC
TCGCCTGTGTTGCCACCTGGATTCTGCGCGGGACGTCCTTCTGCTACGTCCCTTCGGCCCTCAATCCAGC
GGACCTTCCTTCCCGCGGCCTGCTGCCGGCTCTGCGGCCTCTTCCGCGTCTTCGCCTTCGCCCTCAGACG
AGTCGGATCTCCCTTTGGGCCGCCTCCCCGCGTCGACTTTAAGACCAATGACTTACAAGGCAGCTGTAGA
TCTTAGCCACTTTTTAAAAGAAAAGGGGGGACTGGAAGGGCTAATTCACTCCCAACGAAGACAAGATCTG
CTTTTTGCTTGTACTGGGTCTCTCTGGTTAGACCAGATCTGAGCCTGGGAGCTCTCTGGCTAACTAGGGA
ACCCACTGCTTAAGCCTCAATAAAGCTTGCCTTGAGTGCTTCAAGTAGTGTGTGCCCGTCTGTTGTGTGA
CTCTGGTAACTAGAGATCCCTCAGACCCTTTTAGTCAGTGTGGAAAATCTCTAGCAGTACGTATAGTAGT
TCATGTCATCTTATTATTCAGTATTTATAACTTGCAAAGAAATGAATATCAGAGAGTGAGAGGAACTTGT
TTATTGCAGCTTATAATGGTTACAAATAAAGCAATAGCATCACAAATTTCACAAATAAAGCATTTTTTTC
ACTGCATTCTAGTTGTGGTTTGTCCAAACTCATCAATGTATCTTATCATGTCTGGCTCTAGCTATCCCGC
CCCTAACTCCGCCCATCCCGCCCCTAACTCCGCCCAGTTCCGCCCATTCTCCGCCCCATGGCTGACTAAT
TTTTTTTATTTATGCAGAGGCCGAGGCCGCCTCGGCCTCTGAGCTATTCCAGAAGTAGTGAGGAGGCTTT
TTTGGAGGCCTAGGGACGTACCCAATTCGCCCTATAGTGAGTCGTATTACGCGCGCTCACTGGCCGTCGT
TTTACAACGTCGTGACTGGGAAAACCCTGGCGTTACCCAACTTAATCGCCTTGCAGCACATCCCCCTTTC
GCCAGCTGGCGTAATAGCGAAGAGGCCCGCACCGATCGCCCTTCCCAACAGTTGCGCAGCCTGAATGGCG
AATGGG
[124 nt withheld, positions 3367-3490]
C
[91 nt withheld, positions 3492-3582]
A
[49 nt withheld, positions 3584-3632]
CCTTTGACGTTGGAGTCCACGTTCTTT
[37 nt withheld, positions 3660-3696]
ACCCTATCTCGGTCTATTCTTTTGATTTATAAGGGATTTTGCCGATTTCGGCCTATTGGTTAAAAAATGA
GCTGATTTAACAAAAATTTAACGCGAATTTTAACAAAATATTAACGCTTACAATTTAGGTGGCACTTTTC
GGGGAAATGTGCGCGGAACCCCTATTTGTTTATTTTTCTAAATACATTCAAATATGTATCCGCTCATGAG
ACAATAACCCTGATAAATGCTTCAATAATATTGAAAAAGGAAGAGTATGAGTATTCAACATTTCCGTGTC
GCCCTTATTCCCTTTTTTGCGGCATTTTGCCTTCCTGTTTTTGCTCACCCAGAAACGCTGGTGAAAGTAA
AAGATGCTGAAGATCAGTTGGGTGCACGAGTGGGTTACATCGAACTGGATCTCAACAGCGGTAAGATCCT
TGAGAGTTTTCGCCCCGAAGAACGTTTTCCAATGATGAGCACTTTTAAAGTTCTGCTATGTGGCGCGGTA
TTATCCCGTATTGACGCCGGGCAAGAGCAACTCGGTCGCCGCATACACTATTCTCAGAATGACTTGGTTG
AGTACTCACCAGTCACAGAAAAGCATCTTACGGATGGCATGACAGTAAGAGAATTATGCAGTGCTGCCAT
AACCATGAGTGATAACACTGCGGCCAACTTACTTCTGACAACGATCGGAGGACCGAAGGAGCTAACCGCT
TTTTTGCACAACATGGGGGATCATGTAACTCGCCTTGATCGTTGGGAACCGGAGCTGAATGAAGCCATAC
CAAACGACGAGCGTGACACCACGATGCCTGTAGCAATGGCAACAACGTTGCGCAAACTATTAACTGGCGA
ACTACTTACTCTAGCTTCCCGGCAACAATTAATAGACTGGATGGAGGCGGATAAAGTTGCAGGACCACTT
CTGCGCTCGGCCCTTCCGGCTGGCTGGTTTATTGCTGATAAATCTGGAGCCGGTGAGCGTGGGTCTCGCG
GTATCATTGCAGCACTGGGGCCAGATGGTAAGCCCTCCCGTATCGTAGTTATCTACACGACGGGGAGTCA
GGCAACTATGGATGAACGAAATAGACAGATCGCTGAGATAGGTGCCTCACTGATTAAGCATTGGTAACTG
TCAGACCAAGTTTACTCATATATACTTTAGATTGATTTAAAACTTCATTTTTAATTTAAAAGGATCTAGG
TGAAGATCCTTTTTGATAATCTCATGACCAAAATCCCTTAACGTGAGTTTTCGTTCCACTGAGCGTCAGA
CCCCGTAGAAAAGATCAAAGGATCTTCTTGAGATCCTTTTTTTCTGCGCGTAATCTGCTGCTTGCAAACA
AAAAAACCACCGCTACCAGCGGTGGTTTGTTTGCCGGATCAAGAGCTACCAACTCTTTTTCCGAAGGTAA
CTGGCTTCAGCAGAGCGCAGATACCAAATACTGTTCTTCTAGTGTAGCCGTAGTTAGGCCACCACTTCAA
GAACTCTGTAGCACCGCCTACATACCTCGCTCTGCTAATCCTGTTACCAGTGGCTGCTGCCAGTGGCGAT
AAGTCGTGTCTTACCGGGTTGGACTCAAGACGATAGTTACCGGATAAGGCGCAGCGGTCGGGCTGAACGG
GGGGTTCGTGCACACAGCCCAGCTTGGAGCGAACGACCTACACCGAACTGAGATACCTACAGCGTGAGCT
ATGAGAAAGCGCCACGCTTCCCGAAGGGAGAAAGGCGGACAGGTATCCGGTAAGCGGCAGGGTCGGAACA
GGAGAGCGCACGAGGGAGCTTCCAGGGGGAAACGCCTGGTATCTTTATAGTCCTGTCGGGTTTCGCCACC
TCTGACTTGAGCGTCGATTTTTGTGATGCTCGTCAGGGGGGCGGAGCCTATGGAAAAACGCCAGCAACGC
GGCCTTTTTACGGTTCCTGGCCTTTTGCTGGCCTTTTGCTCACATGTTCTTTCCTGCGTTATCCCCTGAT
TCTGTGGATAACCGTATTACCGCCTTTGAGTGAGCTGATACCGCTCGCCGCAGCCGAACGACCGAGCGCA
GCGAGTCAGTGAGCGAGGAAGCGGAAGAGCGCCCAATACGCAAACCGCCTCTCCCCGCGCGTTGGCCGAT
TCATTAATGCAGCTGGCACGACAGGTTTCCCGACTGGAAAGCGGGCAGTGAGCGCAACGCAATTAATGTG
AGTTAGCTCACTCATTAGGCACCCCAGGCTTTACACTTTATGCTTCCGGCTCGTATGTTGTGTGGAATTG
TGAGCGGATAACAATTTCACACAGGAAACAGCTATGACCATGATTACGCCAAGCGCGCAATTAACCCTCA
CTAAAGGGAACAAAAGCTGGAGCTGCAAGCTTAATGTAGTCTTATGCAATACTCTTGTAGTCTTGCAACA
TGGTAACGATGAGTTAGCAACATGCCTTACAAGGAGAGAAAAAGCACCGTGCATGCCGATTGGTGGAAGT
AAGGTGGTACGATCGTGCCTTATTAGGAAGGCAACAGACGGGTCTGACATGGATTGGACGAACCACTGAA
TTGCCGCATTGCAGAGATATTGTATTTAAGTGCCTAGCTCGATACATAAACGGGTCTCTCTGGTTAGACC
AGATCTGAGCCTGGGAGCTCTCTGGCTAACTAGGGAACCCACTGCTTAAGCCTCAATAAAGCTTGCCTTG
AGTGCTTCAAGTAGTGTGTGCCCGTCTGTTGTGTGACTCTGGTAACTAGAGATCCCTCAGACCCTTTTAG
TCAGTGTGGAAAATCTCTAGCAGTGGCGCCCGAACAGGGACTTGAAAGCGAAAGGGAAACCAGAGGAGCT
CTCTCGACGCAGGACTCGGCTTGCTGAAGCGCGCACGGCAAGAGGCGAGGGGCGGCGACTGGTGAGTACG
CCAAAAATTTTGACTAGCGGAGGCTAGAAGGAGAGAGATGGGTGCGAGAGCGTCAGTATTAAGCGGGGGA
GAATTAGATCGCGATGGGAAAAAATTCGGTTAAGGCCAGGGGGAAAGAAAAAATATAAATTAAAACATAT
AGTATGGGCAAGCAGGGAGCTAGAACGATTCGCAGTTAATCCTGGCCTGTTAGAAACATCAGAAGGCTGT
AGACAAATACTGGGACAGCTACAACCATCCCTTCAGACAGGATCAGAAGAACTTAGATCATTATATAATA
CAGTAGCAACCCTCTATTGTGTGCATCAAAGGATAGAGATAAAAGACACCAAGGAAGCTTTAGACAAGAT
AGAGGAAGAGCAAAACAAAAGTAAGACCACCGCACAGCAAGCGGCCGCTGATCTTCAGACCTGGAGGAGG
AGATATGAGGGACAATTGGAGAAGTGAATTATATAAATATAAAGTAGTAAAAATTGAACCATTAGGAGTA
GCACCCACCAAGGCAAAGAGAAGAGTGGTGCAGAGAGAAAAAAGAGCAGTGGGAATAGGAGCTTTGTTCC
TTGGGTTCTTGGGAGCAGCAGGAAGCACTATGGGCGCAGCGTCAATGACGCTGACGGTACAGGCCAGACA
ATTATTGTCTGGTATAGTGCAGCAGCAGAACAATTTGCTGAGGGCTATTGAGGCGCAACAGCATCTGTTG
CAACTCACAGTCTGGGGCATCAAGCAGCTCCAGGCAAGAATCCTGGCTGTGGAAAGATACCTAAAGGATC
AACAGCTCCTGGGGATTTGGGGTTGCTCTGGAAAACTCATTTGCACCACTGCTGTGCCTTGGAATGCTAG
TTGGAGTAATAAATCTCTGGAACAGATTTGGAATCACACGACCTGGATGGAGTGGGACAGAGAAATTAAC
AATTACACAAGCTTAATACACTCCTTAATTGAAGAATCGCAAAACCAGCAAGAAAAGAATGAACAAGAAT
TATTGGAATTAGATAAATGGGCAAGTTTGTGGAATTGGTTTAACATAACAAATTGGCTGTGGTATATAAA
ATTATTCATAATGATAGTAGGAGGCTTGGTAGGTTTAAGAATAGTTTTTGCTGTACTTTCTATAGTGAAT
AGAGTTAGGCAGGGATATTCACCATTATCGTTTCAGACCCACCTCCCAACCCCGAGGGGACCCAGAGAGG
GCCTATTTCCCATGATTCCTTCATATTTGCATATACGATACAAGGCTGTTAGAGAGATAATTAGAATTAA
TTTGACTGTAAACACAAAGATATTAGTACAAAATACGTGACGTAGAAAGTAATAATTTCTTGGGTAGTTT
GCAGTTTTAAAATTATGTTTTAAAATGGACTATCATATGCTTACCGTAACTTGAAAGTATTTCGATTTCT
TGGCTTTATATATCTTGTGGAAAGGACGAAACACCGCTAGGAGGAAGACAATGTGTGTTTTAGAGCTAGA
AATAGCAAGTTAAAATAAGGCTAGTCCGTTATCAACTTGAAAAAGTGGCACCGAGTCGGTGCTTTTTTAA
GCTTGGCGTAACTAGATCTTGAGACAAATGGCAGTATTCATCCACAATTTTAAAAGAAAAGGGGGGATTG
GGGGGTACAGTGCAGGGGAAAGAATAGTAGACATAATAGCAACAGACATACAAACTAAAGAATTACAAAA
ACAAATTACAAAAATTCAAAATTTTCGGGTTTATTACAGGGACAGCAGAGATCCACTTTGGCGCCGGCTC
GAGGGGG
Features (pLannotate 1.2.2; 29 found; start..end, strand, type, name):
     14..80      +  CDS            small t antigen (fragment): SV40 (simian virus 40) small t antigen
    106..317     +  promoter       EF-1α core promoter: core promoter for human elongation factor EF-1α
    318..1256    +  intron         EF-1α intron A: intron upstream of the start codon of human EF-1α
   1278..1877    +  CDS            PuroR (fragment): puromycin N-acetyltransferase; pac from Streptomyces; confers resistance to puromycin
   1893..2481    +  misc_feature   WPRE: woodchuck hepatitis virus posttranscriptional regulatory element
   2532..2551    +  misc_feature   cPPT/CTS (fragment): central polypurine tract and central termination sequence of HIV-1
   2553..2786    +  LTR            3' LTR (ΔU3): self-inactivating 3' long terminal repeat (LTR) from HIV-1
   2864..2985    +  polyA_signal   SV40 poly(A) signal: SV40 polyadenylation signal
   3025..3160    +  rep_origin     SV40 ori: SV40 origin of replication
   3181..3199    -  promoter       T7 promoter: promoter for bacteriophage T7 RNA polymerase
   3207..3362    +  CDS            lacZα (fragment): LacZα fragment of β-galactosidase; lacZ fragment
   3367..3795    +  rep_origin     f1 ori (sequence partly withheld): f1 bacteriophage origin of replication; arrow indicates direction of (+) strand synthesis
   3848..3952    +  promoter       AmpR promoter: bla
   3953..4813    +  CDS            AmpR: β-lactamase; bla; confers resistance to ampicillin, carbenicillin, and related antibiotics
   4984..5572    +  rep_origin     ori: high-copy-number ColE1/pMB1/pBR322/pUC origin of replication
   5755..5847    +  CDS            lacI (fragment): lac repressor; lacI; The lac repressor binds to the lac operator to inhibit transcription in E. coli. This inhibition can be relieved by adding lactose or isopropyl-β-D-thiogalactopyranoside (IPTG).
   5860..5881    +  protein_bind   CAP binding site: CAP binding activates transcription in the presence of cAMP. E. coli catabolite activator protein
   5896..5926    +  promoter       lac promoter: promoter for the E. coli lac operon
   5934..5950    +  protein_bind   lac operator: The lac repressor binds to the lac operator to inhibit transcription in E. coli. This inhibition can be relieved by adding lactose or isopropyl-β-D-thiogalactopyranoside (IPTG). lac repressor encoded by lacI
   5995..6013    +  promoter       T3 promoter: promoter for bacteriophage T3 RNA polymerase
   6041..6267    +  promoter       RSV promoter: Rous sarcoma virus enhancer/promoter
   6268..6448    +  LTR            5' LTR (truncated): truncated 5' long terminal repeat (LTR) from HIV-1
   6495..6620    +  misc_feature   HIV-1 Ψ: packaging signal of human immunodeficiency virus type 1
   6604..6967    +  CDS            HIV-1 gag (fragment): gag protein from human immunodeficiency virus 1; gag
   7113..7346    +  misc_feature   RRE: The Rev response element (RRE) of HIV-1 allows for Rev-dependent mRNA export from the nucleus to the cytoplasm.
   7723..7749    +  CDS            Rev (fragment): human immunodeficiency virus 1 (HIV-1) Rev protein; rev; enhances nuclear export of unspliced and incompletely spliced viral mRNAs
   7753..7993    +  promoter       U6 promoter: RNA polymerase III promoter for human U6 snRNA
   8023..8098    +  misc_RNA       gRNA scaffold: guide RNA scaffold for the Streptococcus pyogenes CRISPR/Cas9 system
   8154..8271    +  misc_feature   cPPT/CTS: central polypurine tract and central termination sequence of HIV-1
