[The description below was written by a language model from this plasmid's Addgene catalogue record and pLannotate feature annotations shown in this document.]
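Description:
AURKC gRNA (BRDN0001487140) is a third-generation lentiviral guide RNA plasmid built on the lentiGuide-Puro backbone and designed to direct Cas9 to the human AURKC gene, which encodes the aurora C kinase. It is propagated in E. coli as a high-copy plasmid through a ColE1/pUC-type origin with ampicillin selection (AmpR). The backbone also carries an f1 origin, an SV40 origin and poly(A) signal, and remnants of lac and T7/T3 cloning sequences.

The viral portion runs from an RSV promoter fused to a truncated HIV-1 5' LTR, which makes genomic RNA production Tat-independent. It continues through the Ψ packaging signal, a gag fragment, the RRE for Rev-dependent nuclear export and a cPPT/CTS, and ends at a self-inactivating ΔU3 3' LTR. Two expression units sit within this transfer cassette. A human U6 RNA polymerase III promoter drives the AURKC-specific spacer joined to the Streptococcus pyogenes gRNA scaffold. An EF-1α core promoter with its intron A drives puromycin N-acetyltransferase, followed by a WPRE to enhance transcript expression, so transduced mammalian cells can be selected with puromycin.

The plasmid does not encode Cas9, so it is meant to be paired with a separate Cas9 lentiviral vector such as lentiCas9-Blast or used in cells that already express Cas9. The depositor notes that the guide was designed against three AURKC reference transcripts and belongs to a human kinome gRNA collection. It is therefore suited to targeted AURKC knockout experiments in human cells. The cloning method is not recorded.
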