Addgene plasmid #78055: AURKC gRNA (BRDN0001487140)
Purpose: 3rd generation lentiviral gRNA plasmid targeting human AURKC
Depositing lab: John Doench & David Root. Depositing organization: Broad Institute. Publication: Optimized sgRNA design to maximize activity and minimize off-target effects of CRISPR-Cas9. Doench JG, Fusi N, Sullender M, Hegde M, Vaimberg EW, Donovan KF, Smith I, Tothova Z, Wilen C, Orchard R, Virgin HW, Listgarten J, Root DE. Nat Biotechnol. 2016 Jan 18. doi: 10.1038/nbt.3437. PubMed 26780180.
Backbone
  Vector backbone: lentiGuide-Puro
  Backbone manufacturer: Zhang Lab (Addgene plasmid # 52963)
  Vector type: Mammalian Expression, Lentiviral, CRISPR
  Selectable markers: Puromycin
Growth in bacteria
  Bacterial resistance: Ampicillin, 100 μg/mL
  Growth temperature: 37°C
  Growth strain: DH5alpha
  Copy number: High Copy
Gene/Insert
  Gene/Insert name: AURKC (alt names: AURKC; NM_001015878.1)
  gRNA/shRNA sequence: CTAGGAGGAAGACAATGTGT
  Species: H. sapiens (human)
  Entrez Gene: AURKC (a.k.a. AIE2, AIK3, ARK3, AurC, HEL-S-90, SPGF5, STK13, aurora-C)
  Promoter: hU6
  Cloning method: Unknown
  Sequencing primers: 5′ U6-F; 3′ pS2-R
Terms and licenses: Academic/Nonprofit Terms; Industry Terms: Not Available to Industry
Depositor comments: The gRNA was designed to target the following Genbank reference sequence(s): NM_001015878.1,NM_001015879.1,NM_003160.2. Note that this plasmid does NOT contain Cas9. It should be used in conjunction with lentiCas9-Blast (Addgene #52962) or otherwise with cell lines already expressing Cas9. Browse the full kinome gRNA library at http://www.addgene.org/pooled-library/broadgpp-human-kinome/ or visit http://www.broadinstitute.org/rnai/public/ for detailed protocols and information.
How to cite: AURKC gRNA (BRDN0001487140) was a gift from John Doench & David Root (Addgene plasmid # 78055 ; http://n2t.net/addgene:78055 ; RRID:Addgene_78055)
