>Addgene plasmid #78055 | AURKC gRNA (BRDN0001487140) | depositor partial sequence | sequence record 145514 | Target Sequence
CTAGGAGGAAGACAATGTGT
