>Addgene plasmid #78055 | AURKC gRNA (BRDN0001487140) | addgene partial sequence | sequence record 188905 | hU6-F
GNGACGTAGAAAGTAATAATTTCTTGGGTAGTTTGCNGTTTTAAAATTATGTTTTAAAATGGACGTATCA
TATGCTTACCGTAACTTGAAAGTATTTCGATTTCTTGGCTTTATATATCTTGTGGAAAGGACGAAACACC
GCTAGGAGGAAGACAATGTGTGTTTTAGAGCTAGAAATAGCAAGTTAAAATAAGGCTAGTCCGTTATCAA
CTTGAAAAAGTGGCACCGAGTCGGTGCTTTTTTAAGCTTGGCGTAACTAGATCTTGAGACAAATGGCAGT
ATTCATCCACAATTTTAAAAGAAAAGGGGGGATTGGGGGGTACAGTGCAGGGGAAAGAATAGTAGACATA
ATAGCAACAGACATACAAACTAAAGAATTACAAAAACAAATTACAAAAATTCAAAATTTTCGGGTTTATT
ACAGGGACAGCAGAGATCCACTTTGGCGCCGGCTCGAGGGGGCCCGGGTGCAAAGATGGATAAAGTTTTA
AACAGAGAGGAATCTTTGCNGCTAATGGACCTTCTAGGTCTTGAAAGGAGTGGGAATTGGCTCCGGTGCC
CGTCAGTGGG
